Addgene plasmid #234302: 9336-E07
Purpose: Gateway ORF Entry clone of human TGFBR1 NDN to A with stop codon (for native or N-terminal fusions)
Depositing lab: Dominic Esposito. Depositing organization: Frederick National Laboratory.
Backbone
  Vector backbone: pDonr-253
  Backbone size w/o insert (bp): 3155
  Vector type: Gateway Entry Clone
Growth in bacteria
  Bacterial resistance: Spectinomycin, 50 μg/mL
  Growth temperature: 37°C
  Growth strain: DH5alpha
  Copy number: High Copy
Gene/Insert
  Gene/Insert name: TGFBR1 NDN to A
  Species: H. sapiens (human)
  Insert size (bp): 1588
  Mutation: N267A/D269A/N270A
  Entrez Gene: TGFBR1 (a.k.a. AAT5, ACVRLK4, ALK-5, ALK5, ESS1, LDS1, LDS1A, LDS2A, MSSE, SKR4, TBR-i, TBRI, TGFR-1, tbetaR-I)
  Cloning method: Gateway Cloning
  Sequencing primers: 5′ M13F 23-mer (5'-CCCAGTCACGACGTTGTAAAACG); 3′ attLR 23-mer (5'-TAACATCAGAGATTTTGAGACAC)
Terms and licenses: Academic/Nonprofit Terms; Industry Terms: Not Available to Industry
How to cite: 9336-E07 was a gift from Dominic Esposito (Addgene plasmid # 234302 ; http://n2t.net/addgene:234302 ; RRID:Addgene_234302)
