[The description below was written by a language model from this plasmid's Addgene catalogue record and pLannotate feature annotations shown in this document.]
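Description:
9336-E07 is a Gateway entry clone built on the pDonr-253 backbone, carrying a mutant human TGFBR1 open reading frame for recombinational transfer into destination vectors. It is propagated in E. coli as a high-copy plasmid from a ColE1/pUC-type origin and selected with spectinomycin through the aadA (SmR) aminoglycoside adenylyltransferase gene. The annotation also detects an incP oriT, rrnB T1 and T2 terminators upstream of the cloning region (which insulate the insert from read-through transcription), a T7 promoter just outside the downstream recombination site and pointing back toward the insert, and small fragments of lacI, lacZα, GmR, traJ and pUC polylinker that look like backbone remnants rather than functional parts.

The payload is the TGFBR1 (ALK5) coding sequence, encoding the type I TGF-β receptor, a transmembrane serine/threonine kinase that pairs with TGFBR2 to relay TGF-β signals into the cell. This version carries three alanine substitutions, N267A/D269A/N270A ("NDN to A"); the record does not state their functional consequence. The ORF is flanked by two attL sites in opposite orientation. The automated annotation labels both as attL3, so the exact attL variants should not be inferred from it. These sites allow an LR Clonase reaction to move the insert into any compatible destination vector. A short partial match to a TEV protease site lies immediately upstream of the ORF. Because the insert retains its stop codon, the clone suits expression of native protein or N-terminal fusions, not C-terminal tags. There is no expression promoter for the ORF in the entry clone itself; expression elements come from the destination vector chosen.
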