Features (pLannotate 1.2.2; 17 found; start..end, strand, type, name):
    121..213     +  CDS            lacI (fragment): lac repressor; lacI; The lac repressor binds to the lac operator to inhibit transcription in E. coli. This inhibition can be relieved by adding lactose or isopropyl-β-D-thiogalactopyranoside (IPTG).
    268..295     -  terminator     rrnB T2 terminator: transcription terminator T2 from the E. coli rrnB gene
    427..470     +  terminator     rrnB T1 terminator: Escherichia coli rrnB; transcription terminator T1 from the E. coli rrnB gene
    517..553     -  CDS            lacZα (fragment): LacZα fragment of β-galactosidase; lacZ fragment
    570..665     +  protein_bind   attL3: mutant version of attL; recombination site for the Gateway® LR reaction LR Clonase™
    668..684     +  CDS            TEV site (fragment): tobacco etch virus (TEV) protease recognition and cleavage site
    692..2200    +  CDS            TGFBR1: TGFR1_HUMAN - Also known as ALK5, SKR4. Experimental evidence at protein level: Swiss-Prot protein existence level 1. Transmembrane serine/threonine kinase forming with the TGF- beta type II serine/threonine kinase receptor, TGFBR2, the non- promiscuous receptor for the TGF-beta cytokines TGFB1, TGFB2 and TGFB3. Transduces the TGFB1, TGFB2 and TGFB3 signal from the cell surface to the cytoplasm and is thus regulating a plethora of physiological and pathological processes including cell cycle arrest in epithelial and hematopoietic cells, control of mesenchymal cell proliferation and differentia
   2205..2300    -  protein_bind   attL3: mutant version of attL; recombination site for the Gateway® LR reaction LR Clonase™
   2319..2337    -  promoter       T7 promoter: promoter for bacteriophage T7 RNA polymerase
   2527..2550    +  promoter       Pc promoter (fragment): intI1 (promoter lies within the coding sequence); class 1 integron promoter
   2726..2782    +  CDS            GmR (fragment): gentamycin acetyltransferase; aacC1; confers resistance to gentamycin
   2789..3580    +  CDS            SmR: aminoglycoside adenylyltransferase (Murphy, 1985); aadA; confers resistance to spectinomycin and streptomycin
   3584..3621    -  misc_feature   MCS (fragment): pUC18/19 multiple cloning site
   3624..3669    -  CDS            traJ (fragment): oriT-recognizing protein; traJ
   3702..3811    -  oriT           oriT: incP origin of transfer
   3948..3985    +  misc_feature   MCS (fragment): pUC18/19 multiple cloning site
   4071..4659    +  rep_origin     ori: high-copy-number ColE1/pMB1/pBR322/pUC origin of replication
>Addgene plasmid #234302 | 9336-E07 | addgene full sequence | sequence record 469775 | Addgene NGS Result
CTTTCCTGCGTTATCCCCTGATTCTGTGGATAACCGTATTACCGCCTTTGAGTGAGCTGATACCGCTCGC
CGCAGCCGAACGACCGAGCGCAGCGAGTCAGTGAGCGAGGAAGCGGAAGAGCGCCCAATACGCAAACCGC
CTCTCCCCGCGCGTTGGCCGATTCATTAATGCAGCTGGCACGACAGGTTTCCCGACTGGAAAGCGGGCAG
TGAGCGCAACGCAATTAATACGCGTACCGCTAGCCAGGAAGAGTTTGTAGAAACGCAAAAAGGCCATCCG
TCAGGATGGCCTTCTGCTTAGTTTGATGCCTGGCAGTTTATGGCGGGCGTCCTGCCCGCCACCCTCCGGG
CCGTTGCTTCACAACGTTCAAATCCGCTCCCGGCGGATTTGTCCTACTCAGGAGAGCGTTCACCGACAAA
CAACAGATAAAACGAAAGGCCCAGTCTTCCGACTGAGCCTTTCGTTTTATTTGATGCCTGGCAGTTCCCT
ACTCTCGCGTTAACGCTAGCATGGATGTTTTCCCAGTCACGACGTTGTAAAACGACGGCCAGTCTTAAGC
TCGGGCCCCAAATAATGATTTTATTTTGACTGATAGTGACCTGTTCGTTGCAACAAATTGATGAGCAATG
CTTTTTTATAATGCCAACTTTGTACAAAAAAGTTGGCGAAAACCTGTACTTCCAAGGCACCATGGAGGCG
GCGGTCGCTGCTCCGCGTCCCCGGCTGCTCCTCCTCGTGCTGGCGGCGGCGGCGGCGGCGGCGGCGGCGC
TGCTCCCGGGGGCGACGGCGTTACAGTGTTTCTGCCACCTCTGTACAAAAGACAATTTTACTTGTGTGAC
AGATGGGCTCTGCTTTGTCTCTGTCACAGAGACCACAGACAAAGTTATACACAACAGCATGTGTATAGCT
GAAATTGACTTAATTCCTCGAGATAGGCCGTTTGTATGTGCACCCTCTTCAAAAACTGGGTCTGTGACTA
CAACATATTGCTGCAATCAGGACCATTGCAATAAAATAGAACTTCCAACTACTGTAAAGTCATCACCTGG
CCTTGGTCCTGTGGAACTGGCAGCTGTCATTGCTGGACCAGTGTGCTTCGTCTGCATCTCACTCATGTTG
ATGGTCTATATCTGCCACAACCGCACTGTCATTCACCATCGAGTGCCAAATGAAGAGGACCCTTCATTAG
ATCGCCCTTTTATTTCAGAGGGTACTACGTTGAAAGACTTAATTTATGATATGACAACGTCAGGTTCTGG
CTCAGGTTTACCATTGCTTGTTCAGAGAACAATTGCGAGAACTATTGTGTTACAAGAAAGCATTGGCAAA
GGTCGATTTGGAGAAGTTTGGAGAGGAAAGTGGCGGGGAGAAGAAGTTGCTGTTAAGATATTCTCCTCTA
GAGAAGAACGTTCGTGGTTCCGTGAGGCAGAGATTTATCAAACTGTAATGTTACGTCATGAAAACATCCT
GGGATTTATAGCAGCAGACGCAAAAGCCGCTGGTACTTGGACTCAGCTCTGGTTGGTGTCAGATTATCAT
GAGCATGGATCCCTTTTTGATTACTTAAACAGATACACAGTTACTGTGGAAGGAATGATAAAACTTGCTC
TGTCCACGGCGAGCGGTCTTGCCCATCTTCACATGGAGATTGTTGGTACCCAAGGAAAGCCAGCCATTGC
TCATAGAGATTTGAAATCAAAGAATATCTTGGTAAAGAAGAATGGAACTTGCTGTATTGCAGACTTAGGA
CTGGCAGTAAGACATGATTCAGCCACAGATACCATTGATATTGCTCCAAACCACAGAGTGGGAACAAAAA
GGTACATGGCCCCTGAAGTTCTCGATGATTCCATAAATATGAAACATTTTGAATCCTTCAAACGTGCTGA
CATCTATGCAATGGGCTTAGTATTCTGGGAAATTGCTCGACGATGTTCCATTGGTGGAATTCATGAAGAT
TACCAACTGCCTTATTATGATCTTGTACCTTCTGACCCATCAGTTGAAGAAATGAGAAAAGTTGTTTGTG
AACAGAAGTTAAGGCCAAATATCCCAAACAGATGGCAGAGCTGTGAAGCCTTGAGAGTAATGGCTAAAAT
TATGAGAGAATGTTGGTATGCCAATGGAGCAGCTAGGCTTACAGCATTGCGGATTAAGAAAACATTATCG
CAACTCAGTCAACAGGAAGGCATCAAAATGTAATCAACTTTCTTGTACAAAGTTGGCATTATAAGAAAGC
ATTGCTTATCAATTTGTTGCAACGAACAGGTCACTATCAGTCAAAATAAAATCATTATTTGCCATCCAGC
TGATATCCCCTATAGTGAGTCGTATTACATGGTCATAGCTGTTTCCTGGCAGCTCTGGCCCGTGTCTCAA
AATCTCTGATGTTACATTGCACAAGATAAAAATATATCATCATGCCTCCTCTAGACCAGCCAGGACAGAA
ATGCCTCGACTTCGCTGCTACCCAAGGTTGCCGGGTGACGCACACCGTGGAAACGGATGAAGGCACGAAC
CCAGTGGACATAAGCCTGTTCGGTTCGTAAGCTGTAATGCAAGTAGCGTATGCGCTCACGCAACTGGTCC
AGAACCTTGACCGAACGCAGCGGTGGTAACGGCGCAGTGGCGGTTTTCATGGCTTGTTATGACTGTTTTT
TTGGGGTACAGTCTATGCCTCGGGCATCCAAGCAGCAAGCGCGTTACGCCGTGGGTCGATGTTTGATGTT
ATGGAGCAGCAACGATGTTACGCAGCAGGGCAGTCGCCCTAAAACAAAGTTAAACATTATGAGGGAAGCG
GTGATCGCCGAAGTATCGACTCAACTATCAGAGGTAGTTGGCGTCATCGAGCGCCATCTCGAACCGACGT
TGCTGGCCGTACATTTGTACGGCTCCGCAGTGGATGGCGGCCTGAAGCCACACAGTGATATTGATTTGCT
GGTTACGGTGACCGTAAGGCTTGATGAAACAACGCGGCGAGCTTTGATCAACGACCTTTTGGAAACTTCG
GCTTCCCCTGGAGAGAGCGAGATTCTCCGCGCTGTAGAAGTCACCATTGTTGTGCACGACGACATCATTC
CGTGGCGTTATCCAGCTAAGCGCGAACTGCAATTTGGAGAATGGCAGCGCAATGACATTCTTGCAGGTAT
CTTCGAGCCAGCCACGATCGACATTGATCTGGCTATCTTGCTGACAAAAGCAAGAGAACATAGCGTTGCC
TTGGTAGGTCCAGCGGCGGAGGAACTCTTTGATCCGGTTCCTGAACAGGATCTATTTGAGGCGCTAAATG
AAACCTTAACGCTATGGAACTCGCCGCCCGACTGGGCTGGCGATGAGCGAAATGTAGTGCTTACGTTGTC
CCGCATTTGGTACAGCGCAGTAACCGGCAAAATCGCGCCGAAGGATGTCGCTGCCGACTGGGCAATGGAG
CGCCTGCCGGCCCAGTATCAGCCCGTCATACTTGAAGCTAGACAGGCTTATCTTGGACAAGAAGAAGATC
GCTTGGCCTCGCGCGCAGATCAGTTGGAAGAATTTGTCCACTACGTGAAAGGCGAGATCACCAAGGTAGT
CGGCAAATAACCCTCGACTCTAGAGGATCCCCGGGTACCGAGCTCGAATTCCGTGATAGGTGGGCTGCCC
TTCCTGGTTGGCTTGGTTTCATCAGCCATCCGCTTGCCCTCATCTGTTACGCCGGCGGTAGCCGGCCAGC
CTCGCAGAGCAGGATTCCCGTTGAGCACCGCCAGGTGCGAATAAGGGACAGTGAAGAAGGAACACCCGCT
CGCGGGTGGGCCTACTTCACCTATCCTGCCCGGCTGACGCCGTTGGATACACCAAGGAAAGTCTACACGA
ACCCTTTGGCAAAATCCTGTATATCGTGCGAAAAAGGATGGATATACCGAAAAAATCGCTATAATGACCC
CGAAGCAGGGTTATGCAGCGGAAAACGGAATTCGAGCTCGGTACCCGGGGATCCTCTAGAGTCGAGCCAC
CCATGACCAAAATCCCTTAACGTGAGTTACGCGTCGTTCCACTGAGCGTCAGACCCCGTAGAAAAGATCA
AAGGATCTTCTTGAGATCCTTTTTTTCTGCGCGTAATCTGCTGCTTGCAAACAAAAAAACCACCGCTACC
AGCGGTGGTTTGTTTGCCGGATCAAGAGCTACCAACTCTTTTTCCGAAGGTAACTGGCTTCAGCAGAGCG
CAGATACCAAATACTGTTCTTCTAGTGTAGCCGTAGTTAGGCCACCACTTCAAGAACTCTGTAGCACCGC
CTACATACCTCGCTCTGCTAATCCTGTTACCAGTGGCTGCTGCCAGTGGCGATAAGTCGTGTCTTACCGG
GTTGGACTCAAGACGATAGTTACCGGATAAGGCGCAGCGGTCGGGCTGAACGGGGGGTTCGTGCACACAG
CCCAGCTTGGAGCGAACGACCTACACCGAACTGAGATACCTACAGCGTGAGCTATGAGAAAGCGCCACGC
TTCCCGAAGGGAGAAAGGCGGACAGGTATCCGGTAAGCGGCAGGGTCGGAACAGGAGAGCGCACGAGGGA
GCTTCCAGGGGGAAACGCCTGGTATCTTTATAGTCCTGTCGGGTTTCGCCACCTCTGACTTGAGCGTCGA
TTTTTGTGATGCTCGTCAGGGGGGCGGAGCCTATGGAAAAACGCCAGCAACGCGGCCTTTTTACGGTTCC
TGGCCTTTTGCTGGCCTTTTGCTCACATGTT
